>Addgene plasmid #43399 | II-GTCA | depositor partial sequence | sequence record 58664 | II-GTCA sequence 426 bps
CGTCTCGCTTAACCCCAGAGCAGGTCGTGGCAATCGCGAGCAATAACGGCGGAAAACAGGCTTTGGAAAC
GGTGCAGAGGCTCCTTCCAGTGCTGTGCCAAGCGCACGGACTCACCCCAGAGCAGGTCGTGGCCATTGCC
TCGAATGGAGGGGGCAAACAGGCGTTGGAAACCGTACAACGATTGCTGCCGGTGCTGTGCCAAGCGCACG
GCCTCACCCCAGAGCAGGTCGTGGCGATCGCAAGCCACGACGGAGGAAAGCAAGCCTTGGAAACAGTACA
GAGGCTGTTGCCTGTGCTGTGCCAAGCGCACGGATTAACCCCAGAGCAGGTCGTGGCAATCGCCTCCAAC
ATTGGCGGGAAACAGGCACTCGAGACTGTCCAGCGCCTGCTTCCCGTGCTGTGCCAAGCGCACGGGCTCA
GAGACG
