>Addgene plasmid #43399 | II-GTCA | addgene partial sequence | sequence record 60914 | M13-F20 5'-TGTAAAACGACGGCCAGT-3'
CTATAGGGCGAATTGGGCCCTCTAGATGCATGCTCGAGCGGCCGCCAGTGTGATGGATATCTGCAGAATT
CGCCCTTAGTATCTTTCCTGTGCCCACGTCTCTGAGCCCGTGCGCTTGGCACAGCACGGGAAGCAGGCGC
TGGACAGTCTCGAGTGCCTGTTTCCCGCCAATGTTGGAGGCGATTGCCACGACCTGCTCTGGGGTTAATC
CGTGCGCTTGGCACAGCACAGGCAACAGCCTCTGTACTGTTTCCAAGGCTTGCTTTCCTCCGTCGTGGCT
TGCGATCGCCACGACCTGCTCTGGGGTGAGGCCGTGCGCTTGGCACAGCACCGGCAGCAATCGTTGTACG
GTTTCCAACGCCTGTTTGCCCCCTCCATTCGAGGCAATGGCCACGACCTGCTCTGGGGTGAGTCCGTGCG
CTTGGCACAGCACTGGAAGGAGCCTCTGCACCGTTTCCAAAGCCTGTTTTCCGCCGTTATTGCTCGCGAT
TGCCACGACCTGCTCTGGGGTTAAGCGAGACGCGCTAGGACGGCATCTATATAAGGGCGAATTCCAGCAC
ACTGGCGGCCGTTACTAGTGGATCCGAGCTCGGTACCAAGCTTGGCGTAATCATGGTCATAGCTGTTTCC
TGTGTGAAATTGTTATCCGCTCACAATTCCACACAACATACGAGCCGGAAGCATAAAGTGTAAAGCCTGG
GGTGCCTAATGAGTGAGCTAACTCACATTAATTGCGTTGCGCTCACTGCCCGCTTTCCAGTCGGGAAACC
TGTCGTGCCAGCTGCATTAATGAATCGGCCAACGCGCGGGGAGAGGCGGTTTGCGTATTGGGCGCTCTTC
CGCTTCCTCGCTCACTGACTCGCTGCGCTCGGTCGTTCGGCTGCGGCGAGCGGTATCAGCTCACTCAAAG
GCGGTAATACGGTTATCCACAGAATCAGGGGATAACGCAGGAAAGAACATGTGAGCAAAAGGCCAGCAAA
AGGCCAGGAACCGTAAAAAGGCCGCGTTGCTGGCGTT
