[The description below was written by a language model from this plasmid's Addgene catalogue record.]
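Description:
II-GTCA is a bacterial cloning plasmid built on the commercial pCRII-TOPO backbone (about 3.97 kb without insert), carrying a 426 bp synthetic insert introduced by TOPO cloning. It is a high-copy plasmid maintained in E. coli and confers resistance to both ampicillin and kanamycin, consistent with the dual-marker design of this backbone. The insert is flanked by T7 and M13-reverse priming sites, which are the positions recorded for sequence verification. No feature table accompanies the record, so the origin of replication and other backbone elements are not itemised here.

The record does not spell out what the insert encodes, but it comes from a study describing a TALEN genome-editing system for generating human stem cell-based disease models. In that context, the name and size suggest a pre-assembled block of TAL effector repeats. "GTCA" most plausibly denotes the four DNA bases recognised by four consecutive repeat modules (426 bp is roughly four repeats of about 34 codons each), and "II" most plausibly denotes the block's position in an ordered assembly. This reading is an inference from the naming and the associated publication rather than something stated in the catalogue fields.

The plasmid has no recorded promoter driving the insert for expression in mammalian cells, and it carries no tags or reporters. It is best regarded as a storage and propagation vector for a library component. Such a fragment would presumably be excised or amplified and joined with other blocks to build a full-length TALE DNA-binding array in a separate nuclease expression vector.
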