Addgene plasmid #43399: II-GTCA
Depositing lab: Chad Cowan & Kiran Musunuru. Depositing organization: Harvard University. Publication: A TALEN Genome-Editing System for Generating Human Stem Cell-Based Disease Models. Ding Q, Lee YK, Schaefer EA, Peters DT, Veres A, Kim K, Kuperwasser N, Motola DL, Meissner TB, Hendriks WT, Trevisan M, Gupta RM, Moisan A, Banks E, Friesen M, Schinzel RT, Xia F, Tang A, Xia Y, Figueroa E, Wann A, Ahfeldt T, Daheron L, Zhang F, Rubin LL, Peng LF, Chung RT, Musunuru K, Cowan CA. Cell Stem Cell. 2012 Dec 12. pii: S1934-5909(12)00645-5. doi: 10.1016/j.stem.2012.11.011. PubMed 23246482.
Backbone
  Vector backbone: pCRII-TOPO
  Backbone manufacturer: Invitrogen
  Backbone size w/o insert (bp): 3973
  Vector type: Bacterial Cloning
Growth in bacteria
  Bacterial resistance: Ampicillin and Kanamycin, 100 & 50 μg/mL
  Growth temperature: 37°C
  Growth strain: Top10
  Copy number: High Copy
Gene/Insert
  Gene/Insert name: II-GTCA
  Species: Synthetic
  Insert size (bp): 426
  Cloning method: TOPO Cloning
  Sequencing primers: 5′ T7; 3′ M13-rev
Terms and licenses: Academic/Nonprofit Terms; Industry Terms: Not Available to Industry
How to cite: II-GTCA was a gift from Chad Cowan & Kiran Musunuru (Addgene plasmid # 43399 ; http://n2t.net/addgene:43399 ; RRID:Addgene_43399)
